>Addgene plasmid #44898 | pFA6a-link-yomTagBFP-Kan | depositor full sequence | sequence record 62145 | pFA6a-link-yomTagBFP-Kan sequence 4873 bps
CATGATCCCCCATGTTGTGCAAAAAAGCGGTTAGCTCCTTCGGTCCTCCGATCGTTGTCAGAAGTAAGTT
GGCCGCAGTGTTATCACTCATGGTTATGGCAGCACTGCATAATTCTCTTACTGTCATGCCATCCGTAAGA
TGCTTTTCTGTGACTGGTGAGTACTCAACCAAGTCATTCTGAGAATAGTGTATGCGGCGACCGAGTTGCT
CTTGCCCGGCGTCAATACGGGATAATACCGCGCCACATAGCAGAACTTTAAAAGTGCTCATCATTGGAAA
ACGTTCTTCGGGGCGAAAACTCTCAAGGATCTTACCGCTGTTGAGATCCAGTTCGATGTAACCCACTCGT
GCACCCAACTGATCTTCAGCATCTTTTACTTTCACCAGCGTTTCTGGGTGAGCAAAAACAGGAAGGCAAA
ATGCCGCAAAAAAGGGAATAAGGGCGACACGGAAATGTTGAATACTCATACTCTTCCTTTTTCAATATTA
TTGAAGCATTTATCAGGGTTATTGTCTCATGAGCGGATACATATTTGAATGTATTTAGAAAAATAAACAA
ATAGGGGTTCCGCGCACATTTCCCCGAAAAGTGCCACCTGACGTCTAAGAAACCATTATTATCATGACAT
TAACCTATAAAAATAGGCGTATCACGAGGCCCTTTCGTCTCGCGCGTTTCGGTGATGACGGTGAAAACCT
CTGACACATGCAGCTCCCGGAGACGGTCACAGCTTGTCTGTAAGCGGATGCCGGGAGCAGACAAGCCCGT
CAGGGCGCGTCAGCGGGTGTTGGCGGGTGTCGGGGCTGGCTTAACTATGCGGCATCAGAGCAGATTGTAC
TGAGAGTGCACCATATGGACATATTGTCGTTAGAACGCGGCTACAATTAATACATAACCTTATGTATCAT
ACACATACGATTTAGGTGACACTATAGAACGCGGCCGCCAGCTGAAGCTTCGTACGCTGCAGGTCGACGG
ATCGGTGACGGTGCTGGTTTAATTAACATGAGTGAGTTGATTAAGGAAAACATGCACATGAAGTTGTACA
TGGAAGGAACAGTAGATAATCATCATTTCAAATGTACGTCAGAAGGTGAGGGCAAACCTTATGAAGGAAC
TCAAACTATGAGAATTAAAGTCGTTGAGGGTGGCCCACTACCATTTGCATTCGATATCCTCGCAACATCT
TTTCTGTATGGTTCTAAAACCTTTATCAACCATACACAAGGCATACCAGATTTCTTTAAGCAATCATTTC
CTGAAGGTTTCACATGGGAAAGAGTAACTACCTATGAAGATGGTGGTGTCCTTACAGCTACTCAAGACAC
GTCTTTGCAGGATGGTTGTTTAATCTACAATGTTAAGATAAGAGGAGTGAACTTTACATCCAATGGACCA
GTCATGCAAAAGAAAACTCTAGGTTGGGAGGCATTCACAGAAACTTTGTACCCAGCCGATGGGGGCTTAG
AAGGGAGAAATGACATGGCTTTAAAACTGGTTGGCGGTAGCCATTTGATTGCGAACATCAAAACAACCTA
CAGAAGCAAAAAGCCAGCTAAAAATCTTAAGATGCCTGTATACTACGTGGATTACAGATTAGAAAGGAAG
GAAGCTAATAATGAAACTTACGTTGAACAGCACGAGGTGGCCGTTGCCCGTTATTGCGACCTTCCTTCAA
AATTGGGACACAAACTAAACTAAGGCGCGCCACTTCTAAATAAGCGAATTTCTTATGATTTATGATTTTT
ATTATTAAATAAGTTATAAAAAAAATAAGTGTATACAAATTTTAAAGTGACTCTTAGGTTTTAAAACGAA
AATTCTTATTCTTGAGTAACTCTTTCCTGTAGGTCAGGTTGCTTTCTCAGGTATAGTATGAGGTCGCTCT
TATTGACCACACCTCTACCGGCAGATCCGCTAGGGATAACAGGGTAATATAGATCTGTTTAGCTTGCCTC
GTCCCCGCCGGGTCACCCGGCCAGCGACATGGAGGCCCAGAATACCCTCCTTGACAGTCTTGACGTGCGC
AGCTCAGGGGCATGATGTGACTGTCGCCCGTACATTTAGCCCATACATCCCCATGTATAATCATTTGCAT
CCATACATTTTGATGGCCGCACGGCGCGAAGCAAAAATTACGGCTCCTCGCTGCAGACCTGCGAGCAGGG
AAACGCTCCCCTCACAGACGCGTTGAATTGTCCCCACGCCGCGCCCCTGTAGAGAAATATAAAAGGTTAG
GATTTGCCACTGAGGTTCTTCTTTCATATACTTCCTTTTAAAATCTTGCTAGGATACAGTTCTCACATCA
CATCCGAACATAAACAACCATGGGTAAGGAAAAGACTCACGTTTCGAGGCCGCGATTAAATTCCAACATG
GATGCTGATTTATATGGGTATAAATGGGCTCGCGATAATGTCGGGCAATCAGGTGCGACAATCTATCGAT
TGTATGGGAAGCCCGATGCGCCAGAGTTGTTTCTGAAACATGGCAAAGGTAGCGTTGCCAATGATGTTAC
AGATGAGATGGTCAGACTAAACTGGCTGACGGAATTTATGCCTCTTCCGACCATCAAGCATTTTATCCGT
ACTCCTGATGATGCATGGTTACTCACCACTGCGATCCCCGGCAAAACAGCATTCCAGGTATTAGAAGAAT
ATCCTGATTCAGGTGAAAATATTGTTGATGCGCTGGCAGTGTTCCTGCGCCGGTTGCATTCGATTCCTGT
TTGTAATTGTCCTTTTAACAGCGATCGCGTATTTCGTCTCGCTCAGGCGCAATCACGAATGAATAACGGT
TTGGTTGATGCGAGTGATTTTGATGACGAGCGTAATGGCTGGCCTGTTGAACAAGTCTGGAAAGAAATGC
ATAAGCTTTTGCCATTCTCACCGGATTCAGTCGTCACTCATGGTGATTTCTCACTTGATAACCTTATTTT
TGACGAGGGGAAATTAATAGGTTGTATTGATGTTGGACGAGTCGGAATCGCAGACCGATACCAGGATCTT
GCCATCCTATGGAACTGCCTCGGTGAGTTTTCTCCTTCATTACAGAAACGGCTTTTTCAAAAATATGGTA
TTGATAATCCTGATATGAATAAATTGCAGTTTCATTTGATGCTCGATGAGTTTTTCTAATCAGTACTGAC
AATAAAAAGATTCTTGTTTTCAAGAACTTGTCATTTGTATAGTTTTTTTATATTGTAGTTGTTCTATTTT
AATCAAATGTTAGCGTGATTTATATTTTTTTTCGCCTCGACATCATCTGCCCAGATGCGAAGTTAAGTGC
GCAGAAAGTAATATCATGCGTCAATCGTATGTGAATGCTGGTCGCTATACTGCTGTCGATTCGATACTAA
CGCCGCCATCCAGTTTAAACGAGCTCGAATTCATCGATGATATCAGATCCACTAGTGGCCTATGCGGCCG
CGGATCTGCCGGTCTCCCTATAGTGAGTCGTATTAATTTCGATAAGCCAGGTTAACCTGCATTAATGAAT
CGGCCAACGCGCGGGGAGAGGCGGTTTGCGTATTGGGCGCTCTTCCGCTTCCTCGCTCACTGACTCGCTG
CGCTCGGTCGTTCGGCTGCGGCGAGCGGTATCAGCTCACTCAAAGGCGGTAATACGGTTATCCACAGAAT
CAGGGGATAACGCAGGAAAGAACATGTGAGCAAAAGGCCAGCAAAAGGCCAGGAACCGTAAAAAGGCCGC
GTTGCTGGCGTTTTTCCATAGGCTCCGCCCCCCTGACGAGCATCACAAAAATCGACGCTCAAGTCAGAGG
TGGCGAAACCCGACAGGACTATAAAGATACCAGGCGTTTCCCCCTGGAAGCTCCCTCGTGCGCTCTCCTG
TTCCGACCCTGCCGCTTACCGGATACCTGTCCGCCTTTCTCCCTTCGGGAAGCGTGGCGCTTTCTCAATG
CTCACGCTGTAGGTATCTCAGTTCGGTGTAGGTCGTTCGCTCCAAGCTGGGCTGTGTGCACGAACCCCCC
GTTCAGCCCGACCGCTGCGCCTTATCCGGTAACTATCGTCTTGAGTCCAACCCGGTAAGACACGACTTAT
CGCCACTGGCAGCAGCCACTGGTAACAGGATTAGCAGAGCGAGGTATGTAGGCGGTGCTACAGAGTTCTT
GAAGTGGTGGCCTAACTACGGCTACACTAGAAGGACAGTATTTGGTATCTGCGCTCTGCTGAAGCCAGTT
ACCTTCGGAAAAAGAGTTGGTAGCTCTTGATCCGGCAAACAAACCACCGCTGGTAGCGGTGGTTTTTTTG
TTTGCAAGCAGCAGATTACGCGCAGAAAAAAAGGATCTCAAGAAGATCCTTTGATCTTTTCTACGGGGTC
TGACGCTCAGTGGAACGAAAACTCACGTTAAGGGATTTTGGTCATGAGATTATCAAAAAGGATCTTCACC
TAGATCCTTTTAAATTAAAAATGAAGTTTTAAATCAATCTAAAGTATATATGAGTAAACTTGGTCTGACA
GTTACCAATGCTTAATCAGTGAGGCACCTATCTCAGCGATCTGTCTATTTCGTTCATCCATAGTTGCCTG
ACTCCCCGTCGTGTAGATAACTACGATACGGGAGGGCTTACCATCTGGCCCCAGTGCTGCAATGATACCG
CGAGACCCACGCTCACCGGCTCCAGATTTATCAGCAATAAACCAGCCAGCCGGAAGGGCCGAGCGCAGAA
GTGGTCCTGCAACTTTATCCGCCTCCATCCAGTCTATTAATTGTTGCCGGGAAGCTAGAGTAAGTAGTTC
GCCAGTTAATAGTTTGCGCAACGTTGTTGCCATTGCTACAGGCATCGTGGTGTCACGCTCGTCGTTTGGT
ATGGCTTCATTCAGCTCCGGTTCCCAACGATCAAGGCGAGTTA
Features (pLannotate 1.2.2; 11 found; start..end, strand, type, name):
    470..574     -  promoter       AmpR promoter: bla
    669..704     +  CDS            rop (fragment): Rop protein, which maintains plasmids at low copy number; rop
    806..857     +  misc_feature   bom (fragment): basis of mobility region from pBR322
    920..938     +  promoter       SP6 promoter: promoter for bacteriophage SP6 RNA polymerase
   1008..1700    +  CDS            TagBFP: TagBFP is a basic (constitutively fluorescent) blue fluorescent protein published in 2008, derived from Entacmaea quadricolor. It is reported to be a very rapidly-maturing monomer with very low acid sensitivity.
   1724..1911    +  terminator     ADH1 terminator: S. cerevisiae ADH1; transcription terminator for the S. cerevisiae alcohol dehydrogenase 1 (ADH1) gene
   1986..3342    +  gene           kanMX: yeast selectable marker conferring kanamycin resistance (Wach et al., 1994)
   3447..3465    -  promoter       T7 promoter: promoter for bacteriophage T7 RNA polymerase
   3487..3540    -  CDS            lacI (fragment): lac repressor; lacI; The lac repressor binds to the lac operator to inhibit transcription in E. coli. This inhibition can be relieved by adding lactose or isopropyl-β-D-thiogalactopyranoside (IPTG).
   3723..4311    -  rep_origin     ori: high-copy-number ColE1/pMB1/pBR322/pUC origin of replication
   4482..469     -  CDS            AmpR (across the origin): β-lactamase; bla; confers resistance to ampicillin, carbenicillin, and related antibiotics
