[The description below was written by a language model from this plasmid's Addgene catalogue record and pLannotate feature annotations shown in this document.]
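Description:
pFA6a-link-yomTagBFP-Kan is a 4,873 bp yeast tagging vector built on the pFA6a backbone. It serves as a template for creating fusions between a Saccharomyces cerevisiae gene of interest and a yeast codon-optimized version of the blue fluorescent protein mTagBFP. It is propagated in E. coli using a ColE1/pUC-type origin of replication and an ampicillin resistance gene (β-lactamase with its own promoter). No yeast replication origin or centromere is annotated, consistent with a plasmid meant to supply an integrating cassette rather than to be maintained episomally in yeast.

The payload is a compact module. It comprises the yomTagBFP coding sequence (annotated as TagBFP, a rapidly maturing monomeric blue protein derived from Entacmaea quadricolor), followed by the S. cerevisiae ADH1 transcription terminator and then the kanMX selectable marker. The "link" in the name indicates a linker preceding the fluorescent protein, although the feature table does not annotate it separately. No yeast promoter is annotated upstream of the fluorescent protein, which fits the stated purpose: expression of the fusion would depend on the tagged gene's own regulatory sequences, the ADH1 terminator would end the fusion transcript, and kanMX allows selection of yeast that have taken up the cassette. SP6 and T7 promoters flank the module as backbone remnants, and the short rop, bom and lacI fragments are likewise vestigial.

The depositors note that the vector derives from an earlier set of optimized fluorescent protein tagging cassettes for S. cerevisiae and belongs to an improved series of blue, green and red tagging vectors. It is typically used to visualize protein localization or abundance in live yeast.
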