Addgene plasmid #44898: pFA6a-link-yomTagBFP-Kan
Purpose: Yeast tagging vector to create gene fusion with yeast optimized mTagBFP with Kan selection
Depositing lab: Wendell Lim & Kurt Thorn. Depositing organization: University of California, San Francisco (UCSF). Publication: Improved Blue, Green, and Red Fluorescent Protein Tagging Vectors for S. cerevisiae. Lee S, Lim WA, Thorn KS. PLoS One. 2013 Jul 2;8(7):e67902. doi: 10.1371/journal.pone.0067902. Print 2013. PubMed 23844123.
Backbone
  Vector backbone: pFA6a
  Vector type: Yeast Expression
  Selectable markers: Kanamycin
Growth in bacteria
  Bacterial resistance: Ampicillin, 100 μg/mL
  Growth temperature: 37°C
  Growth strain: DH5alpha
  Copy number: Unknown
Gene/Insert
  Gene/Insert name: yomTagBFP (alt name: Yeast Optimized mTagBFP)
  Species: Synthetic
Terms and licenses: Academic/Nonprofit Terms; Industry Terms: Not Available to Industry
Depositor comments: This vector is derived from the sequences published in “Optimized cassettes for fluorescent protein tagging in Saccharomyces cerevisiae.” Sheff MA, Thorn KS. Yeast. 2004 Jun;21(8):661-70. These plasmids were generated with funding from an NIGMS Systems Biology Center grant, number P50 GM081879. Please acknowledge this grant if you use these plasmids.
How to cite: pFA6a-link-yomTagBFP-Kan was a gift from Wendell Lim & Kurt Thorn (Addgene plasmid # 44898 ; http://n2t.net/addgene:44898 ; RRID:Addgene_44898)
