>Addgene plasmid #44898 | pFA6a-link-yomTagBFP-Kan | addgene partial sequence | sequence record 72546 | Sp6 5'-ATTTAGGTGACACTATAG-3'
GGTCGACGGATCGGTGACGGTGCTGGTTTAATTAACATGAGTGAGTTGATTAAGGAAAACATGCACATGA
AGTTGTACATGGAAGGAACAGTAGATAATCATCATTTCAAATGTACGTCAGAAGGTGAGGGCAAACCTTA
TGAAGGAACTCAAACTATGAGAATTAAAGTCGTTGAGGGTGGCCCACTACCATTTGCATTCGATATCCTC
GCAACATCTTTTCTGTATGGTTCTAAAACCTTTATCAACCATACACAAGGCATACCAGATTTCTTTAAGC
AATCATTTCCTGAAGGTTTCACATGGGAAAGAGTAACTACCTATGAAGATGGTGGTGTCCTTACAGCTAC
TCAAGACACGTCTTTGCAGGATGGTTGTTTAATCTACAATGTTAAGATAAGAGGAGTGAACTTTACATCC
AATGGACCAGTCATGCAAAAGAAAACTCTAGGTTGGGAGGCATTCACAGAAACTTTGTACCCAGCCGATG
GGGGCTTAGAAGGGAGAAATGACATGGCTTTAAAACTGGTTGGCGGTAGCCATTTGATTGCGAACATCAA
AACAACCTACAGAAGCAAAAAGCCAGCTAAAAATCTTAAGATGCCTGTATACTACGTGGATTACAGATTA
GAAAGGAAGGAAGCTAATAATGAAACTTACGTTGAACAGCACGAGGTGGCCGTTGCCCGTTATTGCGACC
TTCCTTCAAAATTGGGACACAAACTA
