>Addgene plasmid #44898 | pFA6a-link-yomTagBFP-Kan | addgene partial sequence | sequence record 72676 | T7
GATCTGATATCATCGATGAATTCGAGCTCGTTTAAACTGGATGGCGGCGTTAGTATCGAATCGACAGCAG
TATAGCGACCAGCATTCACATACGATTGACGCATGATATTACTTTCTGCGCACTTAACTTCGCATCTGGG
CAGATGATGTCGAGGCGAAAAAAAATATAAATCACGCTAACATTTGATTAAAATAGAACAACTACAATAT
AAAAAAACTATACAAATGACAAGTTCTTGAAAACAAGAATCTTTTTATTGTCAGTACTGATTAGAAAAAC
TCATCGAGCATCAAATGAAACTGCAATTTATTCATATCAGGATTATCAATACCATATTTTTGAAAAAGCC
GTTTCTGTAATGAAGGAGAAAACTCACCGAGGCAGTTCCATAGGATGGCAAGATCCTGGTATCGGTCTGC
GATTCCGACTCGTCCAACATCAATACAACCTATTAATTTCCCCTCGTCAAAAATAAGGTTATCAAGTGAG
AAATCACCATGAGTGACGACTGAATCCGGTGAGAATGGCAAAAGCTTATGCATTTCTTTCCAGACTTGTT
CAACAGGCCAGCCATTACGCTCGTCATCAAAATCACTCGCATCAACCAAACCGTTATTCATTCGTGATTG
CGCCTGAGCGAGACGAAATACGCGATCGCTGTTAAAAGGACAATTACAAACAGGAATCGAATGCAACCGG
CGCAGGAACACTGCCAGCGCATCAACAATATTTTCACCTGAATCAGGATATTCTTCTAATACCTGGAATG
CTGTTTTGCCGGGGATCGCAGTGGTGAGTAACCATGCATCATCAGGAGTACGGATAAAA
